Addgene plasmid #109840: pHH0103_SPAG1_TPR
Purpose: Protein expression and purification of SPAG1_TPR
Depositing lab: Sachdev Sidhu. Depositing organization: University of Toronto. Publication: Large-scale survey and database of high affinity ligands for peptide recognition modules. Teyra J, Kelil A, Jain S, Helmy M, Jajodia R, Hooda Y, Gu J, D'Cruz AA, Nicholson SE, Min J, Sudol M, Kim PM, Bader GD, Sidhu SS. Mol Syst Biol. 2020 Dec;16(12):e9310. doi: 10.15252/msb.20199310. PubMed 33438817.
Backbone
  Vector backbone: pHH0103
  Vector type: Bacterial Expression
Growth in bacteria
  Bacterial resistance: Ampicillin, 100 μg/mL
  Growth temperature: 37°C
  Growth strain: DH5alpha
  Copy number: Low Copy
Gene/Insert
  Gene/Insert name: SPAG1_TPR
  Species: H. sapiens (human)
  Entrez Gene: SPAG1 (a.k.a. SP75, TPIS, HSD-3.8, FLJ32920)
  Cloning method: Restriction Enzyme; 5′ cloning site Sfi1 (unknown if destroyed); 3′ cloning site Not1 (unknown if destroyed)
Terms and licenses: Academic/Nonprofit Terms; Industry Terms: Not Available to Industry
How to cite: pHH0103_SPAG1_TPR was a gift from Sachdev Sidhu (Addgene plasmid # 109840 ; http://n2t.net/addgene:109840 ; RRID:Addgene_109840)
