[The description below was written by a language model from this plasmid's Addgene catalogue record and pLannotate feature annotations shown in this document.]
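Description:
pHH0103_SPAG1_TPR is a bacterial expression plasmid built on the pHH0103 backbone for producing and purifying the tetratricopeptide repeat (TPR) region of human SPAG1 in E. coli. The 7.1 kb sequence carries a ColE1/pBR322-type origin with the pBR322 bom region and is selected with ampicillin through the β-lactamase gene and its native promoter. The repository lists it as low copy. An f1 origin is also present, and it sits within the rop gene, which is annotated only as two flanking fragments.

The expression cassette is driven by the hybrid tac promoter followed by a lac operator. The plasmid also encodes the lac repressor under the lacIq promoter, so transcription is held off until it is induced with IPTG. The reading frame begins with a 6xHis tag, continues into Schistosoma japonicum glutathione S-transferase, and then into a SPAG1 fragment of roughly 0.5 kb that was cloned between SfiI and NotI sites. The product is therefore a His-GST-SPAG1_TPR fusion that can be purified on either nickel or glutathione resin. The annotated GST and SPAG1 spans overlap slightly, which probably reflects automated annotation rather than a real feature of the construct.

A phage fd terminator lies directly after the insert. Downstream of it are fragments of M13 gene III, a tetracycline resistance remnant and a partial tet promoter. These, together with the f1 origin, suggest the backbone derives from a phagemid display vector, and they are not expected to be part of the expressed protein. The associated study surveyed high-affinity peptide ligands for peptide recognition modules, which is consistent with using the purified domain as a binding target, although the record itself states only expression and purification.
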