Features (pLannotate 1.2.2; 21 found; start..end, strand, type, name):
      1..29      +  promoter       tac promoter: strong E. coli promoter; hybrid between the trp and lac UV5 promoters
     37..53      +  protein_bind   lac operator: The lac repressor binds to the lac operator to inhibit transcription in E. coli. This inhibition can be relieved by adding lactose or isopropyl-β-D-thiogalactopyranoside (IPTG). lac repressor encoded by lacI
    138..155     +  CDS            6xHis: 6xHis affinity tag
    171..824     +  CDS            GST26_SCHJA: Experimental evidence at protein level: Swiss-Prot protein existence level 1. GST isoenzymes appear to play a central role in the parasite detoxification system. Other functions are also suspected including a role in increasing the solubility of haematin in the parasite gut. From Schistosoma japonicum (Blood fluke).
    774..1298    +  CDS            SPAG1 (fragment): SPAG1_HUMAN - Experimental evidence at protein level: Swiss-Prot protein existence level 1. May play a role in the cytoplasmic assembly of the ciliary dynein arms (By similarity). May play a role in fertilization. Binds GTP and has GTPase activity. From Homo sapiens (Human).
   1314..1361    +  terminator     fd terminator (sequence withheld): central terminator from bacteriophage fd (Otsuka and Kunisawa, 1982)
   1366..1578    +  CDS            M13 gene III (fragment) (sequence partly withheld): pIII; III; minor coat protein
   1593..2063    +  CDS            M13 gene III (fragment) (sequence partly withheld): pIII; III; minor coat protein
   2085..2155    +  CDS            TcR (fragment): tetracycline efflux protein; tet; confers resistance to tetracycline
   2397..2777    -  CDS            YPB1_ECOLX: Protein predicted: Swiss-Prot protein existence level 4. From Escherichia coli.
   2794..2945    +  CDS            rop (fragment): Rop protein, which maintains plasmids at low copy number; rop
   2981..3409    -  rep_origin     f1 ori (sequence partly withheld): f1 bacteriophage origin of replication; arrow indicates direction of (+) strand synthesis
   3418..3457    +  CDS            rop (fragment): Rop protein, which maintains plasmids at low copy number; rop
   3559..3699    +  misc_feature   bom: basis of mobility region from pBR322
   3885..4472    -  rep_origin     ori: high-copy-number ColE1/pMB1/pBR322/pUC origin of replication
   4643..5503    -  CDS            AmpR: β-lactamase; bla; confers resistance to ampicillin, carbenicillin, and related antibiotics
   5504..5608    -  promoter       AmpR promoter: bla
   5717..5794    +  promoter       lacIq promoter: lacI (mutant); In the lacIq allele, a single base change in the promoter boosts expression of the lacI gene about 10-fold.
   5795..6877    +  CDS            lacI: lac repressor; lacI; The lac repressor binds to the lac operator to inhibit transcription in E. coli. This inhibition can be relieved by adding lactose or isopropyl-β-D-thiogalactopyranoside (IPTG).
   6890..6911    +  protein_bind   CAP binding site: CAP binding activates transcription in the presence of cAMP. E. coli catabolite activator protein
   6930..6947    +  promoter       tet promoter (fragment): E. coli promoter for tetracycline efflux protein gene
>Addgene plasmid #109840 | pHH0103_SPAG1_TPR | addgene full sequence | sequence record 213891 | Addgene NGS Result
TTGACAATTAATCATCGGCTCGTATAATGTGTGGAATTGTGAGCGGATAACAATTTCACACAGGAAACAG
CCAGTCCGTTTAGGTGTTTTCACGAGCACTTCACCAACAAGGACCATAGATTATGAAAATCGAAGAACAC
CATCACCATCACCATTCCAGCGGTAAGCTTATGTCCCCTATACTAGGTTATTGGAAAATTAAGGGCCTTG
TGCAACCCACTCGACTTCTTTTGGAATATCTTGAAGAAAAATATGAAGAGCATTTGTATGAGCGCGATGA
AGGTGATAAATGGCGAAACAAAAAGTTTGAATTGGGTTTGGAGTTTCCCAATCTTCCTTATTATATTGAT
GGTGATGTTAAATTAACACAGTCTATGGCCATCATACGTTATATAGCTGACAAGCACAACATGTTGGGTG
GTTGTCCAAAAGAGCGTGCAGAGATTTCAATGCTTGAAGGAGCGGTTTTGGATATTAGATACGGTGTTTC
GAGAATTGCATATAGTAAAGACTTTGAAACTCTCAAAGTTGATTTTCTTAGCAAGCTACCTGAAATGCTG
AAAATGTTCGAAGATCGTTTATGTCATAAAACATATTTAAATGGTGATCATGTAACCCATCCTGACTTCA
TGTTGTATGACGCTCTTGATGTTGTTTTATACATGGACCCAATGTGCCTGGATGCGTTCCCAAAATTAGT
TTGTTTTAAAAAACGTATTGAAGCTATCCCACAAATTGATAAGTACTTGAAATCCAGCAAGTATATAGCA
TGGCCTTTGCAGGGCTGGCAAGCCACGTTTGGTGGTGGCGACCATCCTCCAAAATCGGATCTGGAAGTTC
TGTTCCAGGGGCCCCTGTCCAGCGGTCTGGTTCCGCGTGGTTCCGGTACCGCGGCCCAGCCGGCCCAGGG
TATCACCGATGAAAAGACTTTCAAGGCACTGAAAGAAGAAGGCAACCAGTGCGTTAACGATAAAAATTAC
AAAGACGCACTGAGCAAGTACTCTGAGTGCCTGAAAATTAACAATAAAGAGTGTGCTATTTACACGAACC
GTGCACTGTGCTATCTGAAACTGTGTCAGTTCGAAGAGGCTAAACAGGACTGCGATCAAGCTCTGCAGCT
GGCGGATGGCAACGTGAAAGCCTTTTATCGCCGTGCGCTGGCGCACAAAGGTCTGAAAAACTACCAGAAA
TCTCTGATCGACCTGAACAAAGTAATCCTGCTGGACCCGTCCATCATCGAAGCGAAAATGGAACTGGAAG
AAGTTACCCGTCTGCTGAACCTGAAAGACAAGACCGCCGCGGCCGCATA
[142 nt withheld, positions 1310-1451]
C
[98 nt withheld, positions 1453-1550]
AGTTTGTACTGGTGACGAAACTCAGTGTCTAGCTAGAGTGGC
[149 nt withheld, positions 1593-1741]
T
[41 nt withheld, positions 1743-1783]
T
[62 nt withheld, positions 1785-1846]
A
[35 nt withheld, positions 1848-1882]
CCTCCCTCAATCGGTTGAATGTCGCCCTTTTGTCTTTGGCGCTGGTAAACCATATGAA
[86 nt withheld, positions 1941-2026]
T
[54 nt withheld, positions 2028-2081]
CTAGCGCCGCCCTATACCTTGTCTGCCTCCCCGCGTTGCGTCGCGGTGCATGGAGCCGGGCCACCTCGAC
CTGAATGGAAGCCGGCGGCACCTCGCTAACGGATTCACCACTCCAAGAATTGGAGCCAATCAATTCTTGC
GGAGAACTGTGAATGCGCAAACCAACCCTTGGCAGAACATATCCATCGCGTCCGCCATCTCCAGCAGCCG
CACGCGGCGCATCTCGGGCAGCGTTGGGTCCTGGCCACGGGTGCGCATGATCGTGCTCCTGTCGTTGAGG
ACCCGGCTAGGCTGGCGGGGTTGCCTTACTGGTTAGCAGAATGAATCACCGATACGCGAGCGAACGTGAA
GCGACTGCTGCTGCAAAACGTCTGCGACCTGAGCAACAACATGAATGGTCTTCGGTTTCCGTGTTTCGTA
AAGTCTGGAAACGCGGAAGTCAGCGCCCTGCACCATTATGTTCCGGATCTGCATCGCAGGATGCTGCTGG
CTACCCTGTGGAACACCTACATCTGTATTAACGAAGCGCTGGCATTGACCCTGAGTGATTTTTCTCTGGT
CCCGCCGCATCCATACCGCCAGTTGTTTACCCTCACAACGTTCCAGTAACCGGGCATGTTCATCATCAGT
AACCCGTATCGTGAGCATCCTCTCTCGTTTCATCGGTATCATTACCCCCATGAACAGAAATCCCCCTTAC
ACGGAGGCATCAGTGACCAAACAGGAAAAAACCGCCCTTAACATGGCCCGCTTTATCAGAAGCCAGACAT
TAACGCTTCTGGAGAAACTCAACGAGCTGGACGCGGATGAACAGGCAGACATCTGTGAATCGCTTCACGA
CCACGCTGATGAGCTTTACCGCAGGATCCGCGAAATTGTAAGCGTTAATATTTTGTTAAAATTCGCGTTA
AATTTTTGTTAAATCAGCTCATTTTTTAACCAATAGGCCGAAATCGGCAAAATCCCTTATAAATCAAAAG
AATAGACCGAGATAGGGT
[37 nt withheld, positions 3080-3116]
AAAGAACGTGGACTCCAACGTCAAAGG
[49 nt withheld, positions 3144-3192]
T
[91 nt withheld, positions 3194-3284]
G
[124 nt withheld, positions 3286-3409]
CGCGGATCCTGCCTCGCGCGTTTCGGTGATGACGGTGAAAACCTCTGACACATGCAGCTCCCGGAGACGG
TCACAGCTTGTCTGTAAGCGGATGCCGGGAGCAGACAAGCCCGTCAGGGCGCGTCAGCGGGTGTTGGCGG
GTGTCGGGGCGCAGCCATGACCCAGTCACGTAGCGATAGCGGAGTGTATACTGGCTTAACTATGCGGCAT
CAGAGCAGATTGTACTGAGAGTGCACCATATGCGGTGTGAAATACCGCACAGATGCGTAAGGAGAAAATA
CCGCATCAGGCGCTCTTCCGCTTCCTCGCTCACTGACTCGCTGCGCTCGGTCGTTCGGCTGCGGCGAGCG
GTATCAGCTCACTCAAAGGCGGTAATACGGTTATCCACAGAATCAGGGGATAACGCAGGAAAGAACATGT
GAGCAAAAGGCCAGCAAAAGGCCAGGAACCGTAAAAAGGCCGCGTTGCTGGCGTTTTTCCATAGGCTCCG
CCCCCCTGACGAGCATCACAAAAATCGACGCTCAAGTCAGAGGTGGCGAAACCCGACAGGACTATAAAGA
TACCAGGGTTTCCCCCTGGAAGCTCCCTCGTGCGCTCTCCTGTTCCGACCCTGCCGCTTACCGGATACCT
GTCCGCCTTTCTCCCTTCGGGAAGCGTGGCGCTTTCTCATAGCTCACGCTGTAGGTATCTCAGTTCGGTG
TAGGTCGTTCGCTCCAAGCTGGGCTGTGTGCACGAACCCCCCGTTCAGCCCGACCGCTGCGCCTTATCCG
GTAACTATCGTCTTGAGTCCAACCCGGTAAGACACGACTTATCGCCACTGGCAGCAGCCACTGGTAACAG
GATTAGCAGAGCGAGGTATGTAGGCGGTGCTACAGAGTTCTTGAAGTGGTGGCCTAACTACGGCTACACT
AGAAGGACAGTATTTGGTATCTGCGCTCTGCTGAAGCCAGTTACCTTCGGAAAAAGAGTTGGTAGCTCTT
GATCCGGCAAACAAACCACCGCTGGTAGCGGTGGTTTTTTTGTTTGCAAGCAGCAGATTACGCGCAGAAA
AAAAGGATCTCAAGAAGATCCTTTGATCTTTTCTACGGGGTCTGACGCTCAGTGGAACGAAAACTCACGT
TAAGGGATTTTGGTCATGAGATTATCAAAAAGGATCTTCACCTAGATCCTTTTAAATTAAAAATGAAGTT
TTAAATCAATCTAAAGTATATATGAGTAAACTTGGTCTGACAGTTACCAATGCTTAATCAGTGAGGCACC
TATCTCAGCGATCTGTCTATTTCGTTCATCCATAGTTGCCTGACTCCCCGTCGTGTAGATAACTACGATA
CGGGAGGGCTTACCATCTGGCCCCAGTGCTGCAATGATACCGCGAGACCCACGCTCACCGGCTCCAGATT
TATCAGCAATAAACCAGCCAGCCGGAAGGGCCGAGCGCAGAAGTGGTCCTGCAACTTTATCCGCCTCCAT
CCAGTCTATTAATTGTTGCCGGGAAGCTAGAGTAAGTAGTTCGCCAGTTAATAGTTTGCGCAACGTTGTT
GCCATTGCTGCAGGCATCGTGGTGTCACGCTCGTCGTTTGGTATGGCTTCATTCAGCTCCGGTTCCCAAC
GATCAAGGCGAGTTACATGATCCCCCATGTTGTGCAAAAAAGCGGTTAGCTCCTTCGGTCCTCCGATCGT
TGTCAGAAGTAAGTTGGCCGCAGTGTTATCACTCATGGTTATGGCAGCACTGCATAATTCTCTTACTGTC
ATGCCATCCGTAAGATGCTTTTCTGTGACTGGTGAGTACTCAACCAAGTCATTCTGAGAATAGTGTATGC
GGCGACCGAGTTGCTCTTGCCCGGCGTCAACACGGGATAATACCGCGCCACATAGCAGAACTTTAAAAGT
GCTCATCATTGGAAAACGTTCTTCGGGGCGAAAACTCTCAAGGATCTTACCGCTGTTGAGATCCAGTTCG
ATGTAACCCACTCGTGCACCCAACTGATCTTCAGCATCTTTTACTTTCACCAGCGTTTCTGGGTGAGCAA
AAACAGGAAGGCAAAATGCCGCAAAAAAGGGAATAAGGGCGACACGGAAATGTTGAATACTCATACTCTT
CCTTTTTCAATATTATTGAAGCATTTATCAGGGTTATTGTCTCATGAGCGGATACATATTTGAATGTATT
TAGAAAAATAAACAAATAGGGGTTCCGCGCACATTTCCCCGAAAAGTGCCACCTGACGTCTAAGAAACCA
TTATTATCATGACATTAACCTATAAAAATAGGCGTATCACGAGGCCCTTTCGTCTTCAAGAATTCCCGAC
ACCATCGAATGGTGCAAAACCTTTCGCGGTATGGCATGATAGCGCCCGGAAGAGAGTCAATTCAGGGTGG
TGAATGTGAAACCAGTAACGTTATACGATGTCGCAGAGTATGCCGGTGTCTCTTATCAGACCGTTTCCCG
CGTGGTGAACCAGGCCAGCCACGTTTCTGCGAAAACGCGGGAAAAAGTGGAAGCGGCGATGGCGGAGCTG
AATTACATTCCCAACCGCGTGGCACAACAACTGGCGGGCAAACAGTCGTTGCTGATTGGCGTTGCCACCT
CCAGTCTGGCCCTGCACGCGCCGTCGCAAATTGTCGCGGCGATTAAATCTCGCGCCGATCAACTGGGTGC
CAGCGTGGTGGTGTCGATGGTAGAACGAAGCGGCGTCGAAGCCTGTAAAGCGGCGGTGCACAATCTTCTC
GCGCAACGCGTCAGTGGGCTGATCATTAACTATCCGCTGGATGACCAGGATGCCATTGCTGTGGAAGCTG
CCTGCACTAATGTTCCGGCGTTATTTCTTGATGTCTCTGACCAGACACCCATCAACAGTATTATTTTCTC
CCATGAAGACGGTACGCGACTGGGCGTGGAGCATCTGGTCGCATTGGGTCACCAGCAAATCGCGCTGTTA
GCGGGCCCATTAAGTTCTGTCTCGGCGCGTCTGCGTCTGGCTGGCTGGCATAAATATCTCACTCGCAATC
AAATTCAGCCGATAGCGGAACGGGAAGGCGACTGGAGTGCCATGTCCGGTTTTCAACAAACCATGCAAAT
GCTGAATGAGGGCATCGTTCCCACTGCGATGCTGGTTGCCAACGATCAGATGGCGCTGGGCGCAATGCGC
GCCATTACCGAGTCCGGGCTGCGCGTTGGTGCGGATATCTCGGTAGTGGGATACGACGATACCGAAGACA
GCTCATGTTATATCCCGCCGTTAACCACCATCAAACAGGATTTTCGCCTGCTGGGGCAAACCAGCGTGGA
CCGCTTGCTGCAACTCTCTCAGGGCCAGGCGGTGAAGGGCAATCAGCTGTTGCCCGTCTCACTGGTGAAA
AGAAAAACCACCCTGGCGCCCAATACGCAAACCGCCTCTCCCCGCGCGTTGGCCGATTCATTAATGCAGC
TGGCACGACAGGTTTCCCGACTGGAAAGCGGGCAGTGAGCGCAACGCAATTAATGTAAGTTAGCTCACTC
ATTAGGCACAATTCTCATGTTTGACAGCTTATCATCGACTGCACGGTGCACCAATGCTTCTGGCGTCAGG
CAGCCATCGGAAGCTGTGGTATGGCTGTGCAGGTCGTAAATCACTGCATAATTCGTGTCGCTCAAGGCGC
ACTCCCGTTCTGGATAATGTTTTTTGCGCCGACATCATAACGGTTCTGGCAAATATTCTGAAATGAGCTG
