>Addgene plasmid #109840 | pHH0103_SPAG1_TPR | depositor partial sequence | sequence record 206792 | pHH0103_SPAG1_TPR sequence 414 bps
GGCCCAGCCGGCCCAGGGTATCACCGATGAAAAGACTTTCAAGGCACTGAAAGAAGAAGGCAACCAGTGC
GTTAACGATAAAAATTACAAAGACGCACTGAGCAAGTACTCTGAGTGCCTGAAAATTAACAATAAAGAGT
GTGCTATTTACACGAACCGTGCACTGTGCTATCTGAAACTGTGTCAGTTCGAAGAGGCTAAACAGGACTG
CGATCAAGCTCTGCAGCTGGCGGATGGCAACGTGAAAGCCTTTTATCGCCGTGCGCTGGCGCACAAAGGT
CTGAAAAACTACCAGAAATCTCTGATCGACCTGAACAAAGTAATCCTGCTGGACCCGTCCATCATCGAAG
CGAAAATGGAACTGGAAGAAGTTACCCGTCTGCTGAACCTGAAAGACAAGACCGCCGCGGCCGC
